Addgene plasmid #42632: Pet28a_Human_H3.3
Depositing lab: Joe Landry. Depositing organization: Virginia Commonwealth University.
Backbone
  Vector backbone: Pet28a
  Backbone manufacturer: Novagen
  Backbone size w/o insert (bp): 5368
  Total vector size (bp): 5656
  Modifications to backbone: None
  Vector type: Bacterial Expression
Growth in bacteria
  Bacterial resistance: Kanamycin, 50 μg/mL
  Growth temperature: 37°C
  Growth strain: DH5alpha
  Growth instructions: None
  Copy number: Low Copy
Gene/Insert
  Gene/Insert name: Human H3.3
  Species: H. sapiens (human)
  Insert size (bp): 411
  GenBank ID: NP_002098.1
  Entrez Gene: H3-3A (a.k.a. BRYLIB1, H3-3B, H3.3A, H3F3, H3F3A)
  Promoter: T7
  Tag / fusion protein: Untagged
  Cloning method: Restriction Enzyme; 5′ cloning site NcoI (not destroyed); 3′ cloning site Not1 (not destroyed)
  Sequencing primers: 5′ T7 Promoter; 3′ T7 Terminator
Terms and licenses: Academic/Nonprofit Terms; Industry Terms
How to cite: Pet28a_Human_H3.3 was a gift from Joe Landry (Addgene plasmid # 42632 ; http://n2t.net/addgene:42632 ; RRID:Addgene_42632)
