[The description below was written by a language model from this plasmid's Addgene catalogue record and pLannotate feature annotations shown in this document.]
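Description:
Pet28a_Human_H3.3 is a bacterial expression plasmid of 5,656 bp built on the Novagen pET-28a backbone, carrying the human histone variant H3.3 coding sequence (H3-3A, a 411 bp insert) cloned between the NcoI and NotI sites. It is propagated in E. coli under kanamycin selection through an aminoglycoside phosphotransferase (KanR) gene. Replication depends on a pBR322/ColE1-type origin accompanied by the rop gene and bom region, consistent with the low copy number listed in the record. An f1 phage origin is also present. The short tetracycline-resistance and AmpR promoter fragments in the annotation are backbone remnants rather than functional markers.

The expression cassette follows the standard pET design. A T7 promoter is immediately followed by a lac operator, then the strong T7 gene 10 ribosome binding site, the H3.3 open reading frame and a T7 terminator. A plasmid-borne lacI gene supplies repressor. Transcription therefore requires a host that provides T7 RNA polymerase and is held off until it is relieved with IPTG or lactose. Cloning at NcoI bypasses the N-terminal His tag and thrombin site of pET-28a, and the record lists the protein as untagged. A His-tag fragment is annotated downstream of the insert, so the backbone's C-terminal tag sequence remains in the vector, presumably behind the insert's stop codon, although the table does not show this directly. The annotation tool matched the coding sequence to Drosophila His3.3A, which reflects the extreme conservation of H3.3 rather than a different species of origin. The record states no specific application, but untagged recombinant histones of this kind are typically produced for histone octamer and nucleosome reconstitution and for in vitro chromatin biochemistry.
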