Features (pLannotate 1.2.2; 19 found; start..end, strand, type, name):
     12..440     +  rep_origin     f1 ori (sequence partly withheld): f1 bacteriophage origin of replication; arrow indicates direction of (+) strand synthesis
    493..550     +  promoter       AmpR promoter (fragment): bla
    559..1374    -  CDS            KanR: aminoglycoside phosphotransferase; aph(3')-Ia; confers resistance to kanamycin in bacteria or G418 (Geneticin®) in eukaryotes
   1496..2084    +  rep_origin     ori: high-copy-number ColE1/pMB1/pBR322/pUC origin of replication
   2270..2412    -  misc_feature   bom: basis of mobility region from pBR322
   2514..2705    -  CDS            rop: Rop protein, which maintains plasmids at low copy number; rop
   2722..3102    +  CDS            YPB1_ECOLX: Protein predicted: Swiss-Prot protein existence level 4. From Escherichia coli.
   3174..3465    -  CDS            TcR (fragment): tetracycline efflux protein; tet; confers resistance to tetracycline
   3480..3501    -  protein_bind   CAP binding site: CAP binding activates transcription in the presence of cAMP. E. coli catabolite activator protein
   3514..4596    -  CDS            lacI: lac repressor; lacI; The lac repressor binds to the lac operator to inhibit transcription in E. coli. This inhibition can be relieved by adding lactose or isopropyl-β-D-thiogalactopyranoside (IPTG).
   4597..4674    -  promoter       lacI promoter: lacI
   4682..4961    -  CDS            TcR (fragment): tetracycline efflux protein; tet; confers resistance to tetracycline
   4983..5001    +  promoter       T7 promoter: promoter for bacteriophage T7 RNA polymerase
   5002..5026    +  protein_bind   lac operator: The lac repressor binds to the lac operator to inhibit transcription in E. coli. This inhibition can be relieved by adding lactose or isopropyl-β-D-thiogalactopyranoside (IPTG). lac repressor encoded by lacI
   5041..5063    +  RBS            RBS: efficient ribosome binding site from bacteriophage T7 gene 10 (Olins and Rangwala, 1989)
   5070..5477    +  CDS            His3.3A (sequence withheld): H33A_DROME - Experimental evidence at protein level: Swiss-Prot protein existence level 1. Variant histone H3 which replaces conventional H3 in a wide range of nucleosomes in active genes and is specifically enriched in modifications associated with active chromatin. Constitutes the predominant form of histone H3 in non-dividing cells and is incorporated into chromatin independently of DNA synthesis. Deposited at sites of nucleosomal displacement throughout transcribed genes, suggesting that it represents an epigenetic imprint of transcriptionally active chromatin. Nucleosomes wrap and compact
   5500..5517    +  CDS            9xHis (fragment): 9xHis affinity tag
   5527..5576    +  CDS            SET1 (fragment): solubility-enhancement tag derived from T7 phage gene 10B
   5584..5631    +  terminator     T7 terminator: transcription terminator for bacteriophage T7 RNA polymerase
>Addgene plasmid #42632 | Pet28a_Human_H3.3 | depositor full sequence | sequence record 57747 | Pet28a_Human_H3.3 sequence 5656 bps
TGGCGAATGGG
[124 nt withheld, positions 12-135]
C
[91 nt withheld, positions 137-227]
A
[49 nt withheld, positions 229-277]
CCTTTGACGTTGGAGTCCACGTTCTTT
[37 nt withheld, positions 305-341]
ACCCTATCTCGGTCTATTCTTTTGATTTATAAGGGATTTTGCCGATTTCGGCCTATTGGTTAAAAAATGA
GCTGATTTAACAAAAATTTAACGCGAATTTTAACAAAATATTAACGCTTACAATTTAGGTGGCACTTTTC
GGGGAAATGTGCGCGGAACCCCTATTTGTTTATTTTTCTAAATACATTCAAATATGTATCCGCTCATGAA
TTAATTCTTAGAAAAACTCATCGAGCATCAAATGAAACTGCAATTTATTCATATCAGGATTATCAATACC
ATATTTTTGAAAAAGCCGTTTCTGTAATGAAGGAGAAAACTCACCGAGGCAGTTCCATAGGATGGCAAGA
TCCTGGTATCGGTCTGCGATTCCGACTCGTCCAACATCAATACAACCTATTAATTTCCCCTCGTCAAAAA
TAAGGTTATCAAGTGAGAAATCACCATGAGTGACGACTGAATCCGGTGAGAATGGCAAAAGTTTATGCAT
TTCTTTCCAGACTTGTTCAACAGGCCAGCCATTACGCTCGTCATCAAAATCACTCGCATCAACCAAACCG
TTATTCATTCGTGATTGCGCCTGAGCGAGACGAAATACGCGATCGCTGTTAAAAGGACAATTACAAACAG
GAATCGAATGCAACCGGCGCAGGAACACTGCCAGCGCATCAACAATATTTTCACCTGAATCAGGATATTC
TTCTAATACCTGGAATGCTGTTTTCCCGGGGATCGCAGTGGTGAGTAACCATGCATCATCAGGAGTACGG
ATAAAATGCTTGATGGTCGGAAGAGGCATAAATTCCGTCAGCCAGTTTAGTCTGACCATCTCATCTGTAA
CATCATTGGCAACGCTACCTTTGCCATGTTTCAGAAACAACTCTGGCGCATCGGGCTTCCCATACAATCG
ATAGATTGTCGCACCTGATTGCCCGACATTATCGCGAGCCCATTTATACCCATATAAATCAGCATCCATG
TTGGAATTTAATCGCGGCCTAGAGCAAGACGTTTCCCGTTGAATATGGCTCATAACACCCCTTGTATTAC
TGTTTATGTAAGCAGACAGTTTTATTGTTCATGACCAAAATCCCTTAACGTGAGTTTTCGTTCCACTGAG
CGTCAGACCCCGTAGAAAAGATCAAAGGATCTTCTTGAGATCCTTTTTTTCTGCGCGTAATCTGCTGCTT
GCAAACAAAAAAACCACCGCTACCAGCGGTGGTTTGTTTGCCGGATCAAGAGCTACCAACTCTTTTTCCG
AAGGTAACTGGCTTCAGCAGAGCGCAGATACCAAATACTGTCCTTCTAGTGTAGCCGTAGTTAGGCCACC
ACTTCAAGAACTCTGTAGCACCGCCTACATACCTCGCTCTGCTAATCCTGTTACCAGTGGCTGCTGCCAG
TGGCGATAAGTCGTGTCTTACCGGGTTGGACTCAAGACGATAGTTACCGGATAAGGCGCAGCGGTCGGGC
TGAACGGGGGGTTCGTGCACACAGCCCAGCTTGGAGCGAACGACCTACACCGAACTGAGATACCTACAGC
GTGAGCTATGAGAAAGCGCCACGCTTCCCGAAGGGAGAAAGGCGGACAGGTATCCGGTAAGCGGCAGGGT
CGGAACAGGAGAGCGCACGAGGGAGCTTCCAGGGGGAAACGCCTGGTATCTTTATAGTCCTGTCGGGTTT
CGCCACCTCTGACTTGAGCGTCGATTTTTGTGATGCTCGTCAGGGGGGCGGAGCCTATGGAAAAACGCCA
GCAACGCGGCCTTTTTACGGTTCCTGGCCTTTTGCTGGCCTTTTGCTCACATGTTCTTTCCTGCGTTATC
CCCTGATTCTGTGGATAACCGTATTACCGCCTTTGAGTGAGCTGATACCGCTCGCCGCAGCCGAACGACC
GAGCGCAGCGAGTCAGTGAGCGAGGAAGCGGAAGAGCGCCTGATGCGGTATTTTCTCCTTACGCATCTGT
GCGGTATTTCACACCGCATATATGGTGCACTCTCAGTACAATCTGCTCTGATGCCGCATAGTTAAGCCAG
TATACACTCCGCTATCGCTACGTGACTGGGTCATGGCTGCGCCCCGACACCCGCCAACACCCGCTGACGC
GCCCTGACGGGCTTGTCTGCTCCCGGCATCCGCTTACAGACAAGCTGTGACCGTCTCCGGGAGCTGCATG
TGTCAGAGGTTTTCACCGTCATCACCGAAACGCGCGAGGCAGCTGCGGTAAAGCTCATCAGCGTGGTCGT
GAAGCGATTCACAGATGTCTGCCTGTTCATCCGCGTCCAGCTCGTTGAGTTTCTCCAGAAGCGTTAATGT
CTGGCTTCTGATAAAGCGGGCCATGTTAAGGGCGGTTTTTTCCTGTTTGGTCACTGATGCCTCCGTGTAA
GGGGGATTTCTGTTCATGGGGGTAATGATACCGATGAAACGAGAGAGGATGCTCACGATACGGGTTACTG
ATGATGAACATGCCCGGTTACTGGAACGTTGTGAGGGTAAACAACTGGCGGTATGGATGCGGCGGGACCA
GAGAAAAATCACTCAGGGTCAATGCCAGCGCTTCGTTAATACAGATGTAGGTGTTCCACAGGGTAGCCAG
CAGCATCCTGCGATGCAGATCCGGAACATAATGGTGCAGGGCGCTGACTTCCGCGTTTCCAGACTTTACG
AAACACGGAAACCGAAGACCATTCATGTTGTTGCTCAGGTCGCAGACGTTTTGCAGCAGCAGTCGCTTCA
CGTTCGCTCGCGTATCGGTGATTCATTCTGCTAACCAGTAAGGCAACCCCGCCAGCCTAGCCGGGTCCTC
AACGACAGGAGCACGATCATGCGCACCCGTGGGGCCGCCATGCCGGCGATAATGGCCTGCTTCTCGCCGA
AACGTTTGGTGGCGGGACCAGTGACGAAGGCTTGAGCGAGGGCGTGCAAGATTCCGAATACCGCAAGCGA
CAGGCCGATCATCGTCGCGCTCCAGCGAAAGCGGTCCTCGCCGAAAATGACCCAGAGCGCTGCCGGCACC
TGTCCTACGAGTTGCATGATAAAGAAGACAGTCATAAGTGCGGCGACGATAGTCATGCCCCGCGCCCACC
GGAAGGAGCTGACTGGGTTGAAGGCTCTCAAGGGCATCGGTCGAGATCCCGGTGCCTAATGAGTGAGCTA
ACTTACATTAATTGCGTTGCGCTCACTGCCCGCTTTCCAGTCGGGAAACCTGTCGTGCCAGCTGCATTAA
TGAATCGGCCAACGCGCGGGGAGAGGCGGTTTGCGTATTGGGCGCCAGGGTGGTTTTTCTTTTCACCAGT
GAGACGGGCAACAGCTGATTGCCCTTCACCGCCTGGCCCTGAGAGAGTTGCAGCAAGCGGTCCACGCTGG
TTTGCCCCAGCAGGCGAAAATCCTGTTTGATGGTGGTTAACGGCGGGATATAACATGAGCTGTCTTCGGT
ATCGTCGTATCCCACTACCGAGATATCCGCACCAACGCGCAGCCCGGACTCGGTAATGGCGCGCATTGCG
CCCAGCGCCATCTGATCGTTGGCAACCAGCATCGCAGTGGGAACGATGCCCTCATTCAGCATTTGCATGG
TTTGTTGAAAACCGGACATGGCACTCCAGTCGCCTTCCCGTTCCGCTATCGGCTGAATTTGATTGCGAGT
GAGATATTTATGCCAGCCAGCCAGACGCAGACGCGCCGAGACAGAACTTAATGGGCCCGCTAACAGCGCG
ATTTGCTGGTGACCCAATGCGACCAGATGCTCCACGCCCAGTCGCGTACCGTCTTCATGGGAGAAAATAA
TACTGTTGATGGGTGTCTGGTCAGAGACATCAAGAAATAACGCCGGAACATTAGTGCAGGCAGCTTCCAC
AGCAATGGCATCCTGGTCATCCAGCGGATAGTTAATGATCAGCCCACTGACGCGTTGCGCGAGAAGATTG
TGCACCGCCGCTTTACAGGCTTCGACGCCGCTTCGTTCTACCATCGACACCACCACGCTGGCACCCAGTT
GATCGGCGCGAGATTTAATCGCCGCGACAATTTGCGACGGCGCGTGCAGGGCCAGACTGGAGGTGGCAAC
GCCAATCAGCAACGACTGTTTGCCCGCCAGTTGTTGTGCCACGCGGTTGGGAATGTAATTCAGCTCCGCC
ATCGCCGCTTCCACTTTTTCCCGCGTTTTCGCAGAAACGTGGCTGGCCTGGTTCACCACGCGGGAAACGG
TCTGATAAGAGACACCGGCATACTCTGCGACATCGTATAACGTTACTGGTTTCACATTCACCACCCTGAA
TTGACTCTCTTCCGGGCGCTATCATGCCATACCGCGAAAGGTTTTGCGCCATTCGATGGTGTCCGGGATC
TCGACGCTCTCCCTTATGCGACTCCTGCATTAGGAAGCAGCCCAGTAGTAGGTTGAGGCCGTTGAGCACC
GCCGCCGCAAGGAATGGTGCATGCAAGGAGATGGCGCCCAACAGTCCCCCGGCCACGGGGCCTGCCACCA
TACCCACGCCGAAACAAGCGCTCATGAGCCCGAAGTGGCGAGCCCGATCTTCCCCATCGGTGATGTCGGC
GATATAGGCGCCAGCAACCGCACCTGTGGCGCCGGTGATGCCGGCCACGATGCGTCCGGCGTAGAGGATC
GAGATCTCGATCCCGCGAAATTAATACGACTCACTATAGGGGAATTGTGAGCGGATAACAATTCCCCTCT
AGAAATAATTTTGTTTAACTTTAAGAAGGAGATATACC
[408 nt withheld, positions 5070-5477]
TAATAAGGCGGCCGCACTCGAGCACCACCACCACCACCACTGAGATCCGGCTGCTAACAAAGCCCGAAAG
GAAGCTGAGTTGGCTGCTGCCACCGCTGAGCAATAACTAGCATAACCCCTTGGGGCCTCTAAACGGGTCT
TGAGGGGTTTTTTGCTGAAAGGAGGAACTATATCCGGAT
