>Addgene plasmid #42632 | Pet28a_Human_H3.3 | addgene partial sequence | sequence record 59515 | T7term 5'-GCTAGTTATTGCTCAGCGG-3'
CTTCCTTTCGGGCTTTGTTAGCAGCCGGATCTCAGTGGTGGTGGTGGTGGTGCTCGAGTGCGGCCGCCTT
ATTA
[408 nt withheld, positions 75-482]
GGTATATCTCCTTCTTAAAGTTAAACAAAATTATTTCTAGAGGGGAATTGTTATCCGCTCACAATTCCCC
TATAGTGAGTCGTATTAATTTCGCGGGATCGAGATCTCGATCCTCTACGCCGGACGCATCGTGGCCGGCA
TCACCGGCGCCACAGGTGCGGTTGCTGGCGCCTATATCGCCGACATCACCGATGGGGAAGATCGGGCTCG
CCACTTCGGGCTCATGAGCGCTTGTTTCGGCGTGGGTATGGTGGCAGGCCCCGTGGCCGGGGGACTGTTG
GGCGCCATCTCCTTGCATGCACCATTCCTTGCGGCGGCGGTGCTCAACGGCCTCAACCTACTACTGGGCT
GCTTCCTAATGCAGGAGTCGCATAAGGGAGAGCGTCGAGATCCCGGACACCATCGAATGGCGCAAAACCT
TTCGCGGTATGGCATGATAGCGCCCGGAAGAGAGTCAATTCAGGGTGGTGAATGTGAAACCAGTAACGTT
ATACGATGTCGCAGAGTATGCCGGTGTCTCTTATCAGACCGTTTCCCGCGTGGTGAACCAGGCCAGCCAC
GTTT
